Addgene plasmid #58426: pclbw-mitoCFP
Purpose: Mammalian expression of CFP targeted to the mitochondrial matrix
Depositing lab: David Chan. Depositing organization: California Institute of Technology. Publication: Proteolytic cleavage of Opa1 stimulates mitochondrial inner membrane fusion and couples fusion to oxidative phosphorylation. Mishra P, Carelli V, Manfredi G, Chan DC. Cell Metab. 2014 Apr 1;19(4):630-41. doi: 10.1016/j.cmet.2014.03.011. PubMed 24703695.
Backbone
  Vector backbone: pclbw
  Backbone manufacturer: gifted by C. Lois and D. Baltimore
  Vector type: Mammalian Expression, Retroviral
Growth in bacteria
  Bacterial resistance: Ampicillin, 100 μg/mL
  Growth temperature: 37°C
  Growth strain: NEB Stable
  Copy number: Unknown
Gene/Insert
  Gene/Insert name: mito-CFP
  Promoter: cmv-bactin
  Cloning method: Restriction Enzyme; 5′ cloning site XhoI (unknown if destroyed); 3′ cloning site XhoI (unknown if destroyed)
  Sequencing primers: 5′ TCTGCTAACCATGTTCATGCC; 3′ AGCAGCGTATCCACATAGC
Terms and licenses: Academic/Nonprofit Terms; Industry Terms: Not Available to Industry
How to cite: pclbw-mitoCFP was a gift from David Chan (Addgene plasmid # 58426 ; http://n2t.net/addgene:58426 ; RRID:Addgene_58426)
