[The description below was written by a language model from this plasmid's Addgene catalogue record and pLannotate feature annotations shown in this document.]
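Description:
pclbw-mitoCFP is a Moloney murine leukemia virus (MMLV)-based retroviral vector for mammalian expression of cyan fluorescent protein targeted to the mitochondrial matrix. It is built on the pclbw backbone and is propagated in E. coli through a high-copy ColE1/pUC-type origin with ampicillin selection from the β-lactamase gene. No mammalian drug-selection marker appears in the annotated features. The feature table derives from a sequence record labelled as a partial NGS result, so minor elements may be missing or fragmentary.

The viral genome is driven by a hybrid 5′ end in which the CMV enhancer and promoter are fused to MMLV R/U5 LTR sequence, allowing strong transcription of genomic RNA in packaging cells. This is followed by the MMLV Ψ packaging signal, a truncated gag lacking its start codon, and a pol region carrying the splice acceptor. Downstream sits an internal CAG-type expression cassette (recorded as "cmv-bactin"): a CMV enhancer, a chicken β-actin promoter, and the chimeric chicken β-actin/rabbit β-globin intron. It drives an open reading frame in which the mitochondrial presequence of human cytochrome c oxidase subunit VIII is placed upstream of ECFP, directing import of the fluorophore into the matrix. The insert was cloned at XhoI sites. A WPRE follows the coding sequence to enhance transcript stability and expression, and the genome terminates in MMLV 3′ LTR sequence, part of which is annotated as a ΔU3 self-inactivating form.

The construct can be transfected directly or packaged into retrovirus for stable transduction. It serves as a live-cell matrix marker for imaging mitochondrial morphology, and the associated work concerns mitochondrial inner membrane fusion.
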