Features (pLannotate 1.2.2; 22 found; start..end, strand, type, name):
    110..1126    +  intron         chimeric intron: chimera between introns from chicken β-actin and rabbit β-globin
   1187..1205    +  misc_feature   MCS (fragment): multiple cloning site
   1216..1290    +  CDS            COX8 presequence: mitochondrial presequence of human cytochrome c oxidase subunit VIII (Rizutto et al., 1989)
   1324..2043    +  CDS            ECFP: enhanced CFP mammalian codon-optimized
   2078..2102    +  misc_feature   MCS (fragment): pBluescript multiple cloning site
   2102..2690    +  misc_feature   WPRE: woodchuck hepatitis virus posttranscriptional regulatory element
   2691..2710    +  misc_feature   MCS (fragment): pBluescript multiple cloning site
   2905..3026    +  LTR            3' LTR (ΔU3) (fragment): self-inactivating 3' long terminal repeat (LTR) from Moloney murine leukemia virus
   3027..3496    +  LTR            LTR: long terminal repeat from Moloney murine leukemia virus
   3562..3614    -  CDS            lacI (fragment): lac repressor; lacI; The lac repressor binds to the lac operator to inhibit transcription in E. coli. This inhibition can be relieved by adding lactose or isopropyl-β-D-thiogalactopyranoside (IPTG).
   3797..4385    -  rep_origin     ori: high-copy-number ColE1/pMB1/pBR322/pUC origin of replication
   4545..5405    -  CDS            AmpR: β-lactamase; bla; confers resistance to ampicillin, carbenicillin, and related antibiotics
   5406..5422    -  promoter       AmpR promoter (fragment): bla
   5557..5936    +  enhancer       CMV enhancer: human cytomegalovirus immediate early enhancer
   5937..6140    +  promoter       CMV promoter: human cytomegalovirus (CMV) immediate early promoter
   6136..6316    +  LTR            3' LTR (ΔU3) (fragment): self-inactivating 3' long terminal repeat (LTR) from Moloney murine leukemia virus
   6379..6736    +  misc_feature   MMLV Ψ: packaging signal of Moloney murine leukemia virus (MMLV)
   6801..7217    +  CDS            gag (truncated): truncated Moloney murine leukemia virus (MMLV) gag gene lacking the start codon
   7227..7601    +  misc_feature   pol region: Moloney murine leukemia virus (MMLV) pol region containing the splice acceptor site
   7702..8005    +  enhancer       CMV enhancer: human cytomegalovirus immediate early enhancer
   8007..1       +  promoter       chicken β-actin promoter (fragment) (across the origin): contains a 21-bp deletion relative to the standard chicken β-actin promoter
   8117..109     +  promoter       chicken β-actin promoter (fragment) (across the origin): contains a 21-bp deletion relative to the standard chicken β-actin promoter
>Addgene plasmid #58426 | pclbw-mitoCFP | addgene full sequence | sequence record 274823 | Addgene Partial NGS Result
GCGGAGAGGTGCGGCGGCAGCCAATCAGAGCGGCGCGCTCCGAAAGTTTCCTTTTATGGCGAGGCGGCGG
CGGCGGCGGCCCTATAAAAAGCGAAGCGCGCGGCGGGCGGGAGTCGCTGCGCGCTGCCTTCGCCCCGTGC
CCCGCTCCGCCGCCGCCTCGCGCCGCCCGCCCCGGCTCTGACTGACCGCGTTACTCCCACAGGTGAGCGG
GCGGGACGGCCCTTCTCCTCCGGGCTGTAATTAGCGCTTGGTTTAATGACGGCTTGTTTCTTTTCTGTGG
CTGCGTGAAAGCCTTGAGGGGCTCCGGGAGGGCCCTTTGTGCGGGGGGAGCGGCTCGGGGGGTGCGTGCG
TGTGTGTGTGCGTGGGGAGCGCCGCGTGCGGCTCCGCGCTGCCCGGCGGCTGTGAGCGCTGCGGGCGCGG
CGCGGGGCTTTGTGCGCTCCGCAGTGTGCGCGAGGGGAGCGCGGCCGGGGGCGGTGCCCCGCGGTGCGGG
GGGGGCTGCGAGGGGAACAAAGGCTGCGTGCGGGGTGTGTGCGTGGGGGGGTGAGCAGGGGGTGTGGGCG
CGTCGGTCGGGCTGCAACCCCCCCTGCACCCCCCTCCCCGAGTTGCTGAGCACGGCCCGGCTTCGGGTGC
GGGGCTCCGTACGGGGCGTGGCGCGGGGCTCGCCGTGCCGGGCGGGGGGTGGCGGCAGGTGGGGGTGCCG
GGCGGGGCGGGGCCGCCTCGGGCCGGGGAGGGCTCGGGGGAGGGGCGCGGCGGCCCCCGGAGCGCCGGCG
GCTGTCGAGGCGCGGCGAGCCGCAGCCATTGCCTTTTATGGTAATCGTGCGAGAGGGCGCAGGGACTTCC
TTTGTCCCAAATCTGTGCGGAGCCGAAATCTGGGAGGCGCCGCCGCACCCCCTCTAGCGGGCGCGGGGCG
AAGCGGTGCGGCGCCGGCAGGAAGGAAATGGGCGGGGAGGGCCTTCGTGCGTCGCCGCGCCGCCGTCCCC
TTCTCCCTCTCCAGCCTCGGGGCTGTCCGCGGGGGGACGGCTGCCTTCGGGGGGGACGGGGCAGGGCGGG
GTTCGGCTTCTGGCGTGTGACCGGCGGCTCTAGAGCCTCTGCTAACCATGTTCATGCCTTCTTCTTTTTC
CTACAGCTCCTGGGCAACGTGCTGGTTATTGTGCTGTCTCATCATTTTGGCAAAGAATTGATTTGATACC
GCGGGCCCGGGATCCCTCGACTAGCATGTCCGTCCTGACGCCGCTGCTGCTGCGGGGCTTGACAGGCTCG
GCCCGGCGGCTCCCAGTGCCGCGCGCCAAGATCCATTCGTTGGGGGATCCACCGGTCGCCACCATGGTGA
GCAAGGGCGAGGAGCTGTTCACCGGGGTGGTGCCCATCCTGGTCGAGCTGGACGGCGACGTAAACGGCCA
CAAGTTCAGCGTGTCCGGCGAGGGCGAGGGCGATGCCACCTACGGCAAGCTGACCCTGAAGTTCATCTGC
ACCACCGGCAAGCTGCCCGTGCCCTGGCCCACCCTCGTGACCACCCTGACCTGGGGCGTGCAGTGCTTCA
GCCGCTACCCCGACCACATGAAGCAGCACGACTTCTTCAAGTCCGCCATGCCCGAAGGCTACGTCCAGGA
GCGCACCATCTTCTTCAAGGACGACGGCAACTACAAGACCCGCGCCGAGGTGAAGTTCGAGGGCGACACC
CTGGTGAACCGCATCGAGCTGAAGGGCATCGACTTCAAGGAGGACGGCAACATCCTGGGGCACAAGCTGG
AGTACAACTACATCAGCCACAACGTCTATATCACCGCCGACAAGCAGAAGAACGGCATCAAGGCCAACTT
CAAGATCCGCCACAACATCGAGGACGGCAGCGTGCAGCTCGCCGACCACTACCAGCAGAACACCCCCATC
GGCGACGGCCCCGTGCTGCTGCCCGACAACCACTACCTGAGCACCCAGTCCGCCCTGAGCAAAGACCCCA
ACGAGAAGCGCGATCACATGGTCCTGCTGGAGTTCGTGACCGCCGCCGGGATCACTCTCGGCATGGACGA
GCTGTACAAGTAAAGCGGCCGCGACTCTAGTCGAGGCCGCGACTCTAGAATTCGATATCAAGCTTATCGA
TAATCAACCTCTGGATTACAAAATTTGTGAAAGATTGACTGGTATTCTTAACTATGTTGCTCCTTTTACG
CTATGTGGATACGCTGCTTTAATGCCTTTGTATCATGCTATTGCTTCCCGTATGGCTTTCATTTTCTCCT
CCTTGTATAAATCCTGGTTGCTGTCTCTTTATGAGGAGTTGTGGCCCGTTGTCAGGCAACGTGGCGTGGT
GTGCACTGTGTTTGCTGACGCAACCCCCACTGGTTGGGGCATTGCCACCACCTGTCAGCTCCTTTCCGGG
ACTTTCGCTTTCCCCCTCCCTATTGCCACGGCGGAACTCATCGCCGCCTGCCTTGCCCGCTGCTGGACAG
GGGCTCGGCTGTTGGGCACTGACAATTCCGTGGTGTTGTCGGGGAAATCATCGTCCTTTCCTTGGCTGCT
CGCCTGTGTTGCCACCTGGATTCTGCGCGGGACGTCCTTCTGCTACGTCCCTTCGGCCCTCAATCCAGCG
GACCTTCCTTCCCGCGGCCTGCTGCCGGCTCTGCGGCCTCTTCCGCGTCTTCGCCTTCGCCCTCAGACGA
GTCGGATCTCCCTTTGGGCCGCCTCCCCGCATCGATACCGTCGACCTCGATCGAGGAATTCCAGCTGAGC
GCCGGTCGCTACCATTACCAGTTGGTCTGGTGTCAAAAATAATAATAACCGGGCAGGCCATGTCTGCCCG
TATTTCGCGTAAGGAAATCCATTATGTACTATTTTCGAGCGGCCGCCAGCACAGTGGTCGACGATAAAAT
AAAAGATTTTATTTAGTCTCCAGAAAAAGGGGGGAATGAAAGACCCCACCTGTAGGTTTGGCAAGCTAGC
TTAAGTAACGCCATTTTGCAAGGCATGGAAAAATACATAACTGAGAATAGAGAAGTTCAGATCAAGGTCA
GGAACAGATGGAACAGCTGAATATGGGCCAAACAGGATATCTGTGGTAAGCAGTTCCTGCCCCGGCTCAG
GGCCAAGAACAGATGGAACAGCTGAATATGGGCCAAACAGGATATCTGTGGTAAGCAGTTCCTGCCCCGG
CTCAGGGCCAAGAACAGATGGTCCCCAGATGCGGTCCAGCCCTCAGCAGTTTCTAGAGAACCATCAGATG
TTTCCAGGGTGCCCCAAGGACCTGAAATGACCCTGTGCCTTATTTGAACTAACCAATCAGTTCGCTTCTC
GCTTCTGTTCGCGCGCTTCTGCTCCCCGAGCTCAATAAAAGAGCCCACAACCCCTCACTCGGGGCGCCAG
TCCTCCGATTGACTGAGTCGCCCGGGTACCCGTGTATCCAATAAACCCTCTTGCAGTTGCATCCGACTTG
TGGTCTCGCTGTTCCTTGGGAGGGTCTCCTCTGAGTGATTGACTACCCGTCAGCGGGGGTCTTTCACATG
CAGCATGTATCAAAATTAATTTGGTTTTTTTTCTTAAGTATTTACATTAAATGGCCATAGTTGCATTAAT
GAATCGGCCAACGCGCGGGGAGAGGCGGTTTGCGTATTGGGCGCTCTTCCGCTTCCTCGCTCACTGACTC
GCTGCGCTCGGTCGTTCGGCTGCGGCGAGCGGTATCAGCTCACTCAAAGGCGGTAATACGGTTATCCACA
GAATCAGGGGATAACGCAGGAAAGAACATGTGAGCAAAAGGCCAGCAAAAGGCCAGGAACCGTAAAAAGG
CCGCGTTGCTGGCGTTTTTCCATAGGCTCCGCCCCCCTGACGAGCATCACAAAAATCGACGCTCAAGTCA
GAGGTGGCGAAACCCGACAGGACTATAAAGATACCAGGCGTTTCCCCCTGGAAGCTCCCTCGTGCGCTCT
CCTGTTCCGACCCTGCCGCTTACCGGATACCTGTCCGCCTTTCTCCCTTCGGGAAGCGTGGCGCTTTCTC
ATAGCTCACGCTGTAGGTATCTCAGTTCGGTGTAGGTCGTTCGCTCCAAGCTGGGCTGTGTGCACGAACC
CCCCGTTCAGCCCGACCGCTGCGCCTTATCCGGTAACTATCGTCTTGAGTCCAACCCGGTAAGACACGAC
TTATCGCCACTGGCAGCAGCCACTGGTAACAGGATTAGCAGAGCGAGGTATGTAGGCGGTGCTACAGAGT
TCTTGAAGTGGTGGCCTAACTACGGCTACACTAGAAGAACAGTATTTGGTATCTGCGCTCTGCTGAAGCC
AGTTACCTTCGGAAAAAGAGTTGGTAGCTCTTGATCCGGCAAACAAACCACCGCTGGTAGCGGTGGTTTT
TTTGTTTGCAAGCAGCAGATTACGCGCAGAAAAAAAGGATCTCAAGAAGATCCTTTGATCTTTTCTACGG
GGTCTGACGCTCAGTGGAACGAAAACTCACGTTAAGGGATTTTGGTCATGAGATTATCAAAAAGGATCTT
CACCTAGATCCTTTTGCGGCCGCAAATCAATCTAAAGTATATATGAGTAAACTTGGTCTGACAGTTACCA
ATGCTTAATCAGTGAGGCACCTATCTCAGCGATCTGTCTATTTCGTTCATCCATAGTTGCCTGACTCCCC
GTCGTGTAGATAACTACGATACGGGAGGGCTTACCATCTGGCCCCAGTGCTGCAATGATACCGCGAGACC
CACGCTCACCGGCTCCAGATTTATCAGCAATAAACCAGCCAGCCGGAAGGGCCGAGCGCAGAAGTGGTCC
TGCAACTTTATCCGCCTCCATCCAGTCTATTAATTGTTGCCGGGAAGCTAGAGTAAGTAGTTCGCCAGTT
AATAGTTTGCGCAACGTTGTTGCCATTGCTACAGGCATCGTGGTGTCACGCTCGTCGTTTGGTATGGCTT
CATTCAGCTCCGGTTCCCAACGATCAAGGCGAGTTACATGATCCCCCATGTTGTGCAAAAAAGCGGTTAG
CTCCTTCGGTCCTCCGATCGTTGTCAGAAGTAAGTTGGCCGCAGTGTTATCACTCATGGTTATGGCAGCA
CTGCATAATTCTCTTACTGTCATGCCATCCGTAAGATGCTTTTCTGTGACTGGTGAGTACTCAACCAAGT
CATTCTGAGAATAGTGTATGCGGCGACCGAGTTGCTCTTGCCCGGCGTCAATACGGGATAATACCGCGCC
ACATAGCAGAACTTTAAAAGTGCTCATCATTGGAAAACGTTCTTCGGGGCGAAAACTCTCAAGGATCTTA
CCGCTGTTGAGATCCAGTTCGATGTAACCCACTCGTGCACCCAACTGATCTTCAGCATCTTTTACTTTCA
CCAGCGTTTCTGGGTGAGCAAAAACAGGAAGGCAAAATGCCGCAAAAAAGGGAATAAGGGCGACACGGAA
ATGTTGAATACTCATACTCTTCCTTTTTCAATGATCCGGCCATTAGCCATATTATTCATTGGTTATATAG
CATAAATCAATATTGGCTATTGGCCATTGCATACGTTGTATCCATATCATAATATGTACATTTATATTGG
CTCATGTCCAACATTACCGCCATGTTGACATTGATTATTGACTAGTTATTAATAGTAATCAATTACGGGG
TCATTAGTTCATAGCCCATATATGGAGTTCCGCGTTACATAACTTACGGTAAATGGCCCGCCTGGCTGAC
CGCCCAACGACCCCCGCCCATTGACGTCAATAATGACGTATGTTCCCATAGTAACGCCAATAGGGACTTT
CCATTGACGTCAATGGGTGGAGTATTTACGGTAAACTGCCCACTTGGCAGTACATCAAGTGTATCATATG
CCAAGTACGCCCCCTATTGACGTCAATGACGGTAAATGGCCCGCCTGGCATTATGCCCAGTACATGACCT
TATGGGACTTTCCTACTTGGCAGTACATCTACGTATTAGTCATCGCTATTACCATGGTGATGCGGTTTTG
GCAGTACATCAATGGGCGTGGATAGCGGTTTGACTCACGGGGATTTCCAAGTCTCCACCCCATTGACGTC
AATGGGAGTTTGTTTTGGCACCAAAATCAACGGGACTTTCCAAAATGTCGTAACAACTCCGCCCCATTGA
CGCAAATGGGCGGTAGGCGTGTACGGTGGGAGGTCTATATAAGCAGAGCTCAATAAAAGAGCCCACAACC
CCTCACTCGGCGCGCCAGTCCTCCGATTGACTGAGTCGCCCGGGTACCCGTGTATCCAATAAACCCTCTT
GCAGTTGCATCCGACTTGTGGTCTCGCTGTTCCTTGGGAGGGTCTCCTCTGAGTGATTGACTACCCGTCA
GCGGGGGTCTTTCATTTGGGGGCTCGTCCGGGATCGGGAGACCCCTGCCCAGGGACCACCGACCCACCAC
CGGGAGGTAAGCTGGCCAGCAACTTATCTGTGTCTGTCCGATTGTCTAGTGTCTATGACTGATTTTATGC
GCCTGCGTCGGTACTAGTTAGCTAACTAGCTCTGTATCTGGCGGACCCGTGGTGGAACTGACGAGTTCGG
AACACCCGGCCGCAACCCTGGGAGACGTCCCAGGGACTTCGGGGGCCGTTTTTGTGGCCCGACCTGAGTC
CAAAAATCCCGATCGTTTTGGACTCTTTGGTGCACCCCCCTTAGAGGAGGGATATGTGGTTCTGGTAGGA
GACGAGAACCTAAAACAGTTCCCGCCTCCGTCTGAATTTTTGCTTTCGGTTTGGGACCGAAGCCGCGCCG
CGCGTCTTGTCTGCTGCAGCATCGTTCTGTGTTGTCTCTGTCTGACTGTGTTTCTGTATTTGTCTGAAAA
TATGGGCCCGGGCCAGACTGTTACCACTCCCTTAAGTTTGACCTTAGGTCACTGGAAAGATGTCGAGCGG
ATCGCTCACAACCAGTCGGTAGATGTCAAGAAGAGACGTTGGGTTACCTTCTGCTCTGCAGAATGGCCAA
CCTTTAACGTCGGATGGCCGCGAGACGGCACCTTTAACCGAGACCTCATCACCCAGGTTAAGATCAAGGT
CTTTTCACCTGGCCCGCATGGACACCCAGACCAGGTCCCCTACATCGTGACCTGGGAAGCCTTGGCTTTT
GACCCCCCTCCCTGGGTCAAGCCCTTTGTACACCCTAAGCCTCCGCCTCCTCTTCCTCCATCCGCCCCGT
CTCTCCCCCTTGAACCTCCTCGTTCGACCCCGCCTCGATCCTCCCTTTATCCAGCCCTCACTCCTTCTCT
AGGCGCCCCCATATGGCCATATGAGATCTTATATGGGGCACCCCCGCCCCTTGTAAACTTCCCTGACCCT
GACATGACAAGAGTTACTAACAGCCCCTCTCTCCAAGCTCACTTACAGGCTCTCTACTTAGTCCAGCACG
AAGTCTGGAGACCTCTGGCGGCAGCCTACCAAGAACAACTGGACCGACCGGTGGTACCTCACCCTTACCG
AGTCGGCGACACAGTGTGGGTCCGCCGACACCAGACTAAGAACCTAGAACCTCGCTGGAAAGGACCTTAC
ACAGTCCTGCTGACCACCCCCACCGCCCTCAAAGTAGACGGCATCGCAGCTTGGATACACGCCGCCCACG
TGAAGGCTGCCGACCCCGGGGGTGGACCATCCTCTAGACTGCCGGATCCCAGTGTGGTGGTACGGGAATT
CTGCAGGAATCTAGTTATTAATAGTAATCAATTACGGGGTCATTAGTTCATAGCCCATATATGGAGTTCC
GCGTTACATAACTTACGGTAAATGGCCCGCCTGGCTGACCGCCCAACGACCCCCGCCCATTGACGTCAAT
AATGACGTATGTTCCCATAGTAACGCCAATAGGGACTTTCCATTGACGTCAATGGGTGGAGTATTTACGG
TAAACTGCCCACTTGGCAGTACATCAAGTGTATCATATGCCAAGTACGCCCCCTATTGACGTCAATGACG
GTAAATGGCCCGCCTGGCATTATGCCCAGTACATGACCTTATGGGACTTTCCTACTTGGCAGTACATCTA
CGTATTAGTCATCGCTATTACCATGGTCGAGGTGAGCCCCACGTTCTGCTTCACTCTCCCCATCTCCCCC
CCCTCCCCACCCCCAATTTTGTATTTATTTATTTTTTAATTATTTTGTGCAGCGATGGGGGCGGGGG
