>Addgene plasmid #58426 | pclbw-mitoCFP | addgene partial sequence | sequence record 132864 | pLEXmLIC-Fwd 5'-TAGAGCCTCTGCTAACCATGTTCATGCC-3'
CTACAGCTCCTGGGCAACGTGCTGGTTATTGTGCTGTCTCATCATTTTGGCAAAGAATTGATTTGATACC
GCGGGCCCGGGATCCCTCGACTAGCATGTCCGTCCTGACGCCGCTGCTGCTGCGGGGCTTGACAGGCTCG
GCCCGGCGGCTCCCAGTGCCGCGCGCCAAGATCCATTCGTTGGGGGATCCACCGGTCGCCACCATGGTGA
GCAAGGGCGAGGAGCTGTTCACCGGGGTGGTGCCCATCCTGGTCGAGCTGGACGGCGACGTAAACGGCCA
CAAGTTCAGCGTGTCCGGCGAGGGCGAGGGCGATGCCACCTACGGCAAGCTGACCCTGAAGTTCATCTGC
ACCACCGGCAAGCTGCCCGTGCCCTGGCCCACCCTCGTGACCACCCTGACCTGGGGCGTGCAGTGCTTCA
GCCGCTACCCCGACCACATGAAGCAGCACGACTTCTTCAAGTCCGCCATGCCCGAAGGCTACGTCCAGGA
GCGCACCATCTTCTTCAAGGACGACGGCAACTACAAGACCCGCGCCGAGGTGAAGTTCGAGGGCGACACC
CTGGTGAACCGCATCGAGCTGAAGGGCATCGACTTCAAGGAGGACGGCAACATCCTGGGGCACAAGCTGG
AGTACAACTACATCAGCCACAACGTCTATATCACCGCCGACAAGCAGAAGAACGGCATCAAGGCCAACTT
CAAGATCCGCCACAACATCGAGGACGGCAGCGTGCAGCTCGCCGACCACTACCAGCAGAACACCCCCATC
GGCGACGGCCCCGTGCTGCTGCCCGACAACCACTACCTGAGCACCCAGTCCGCCCTGAGCAAAGACCCCA
ACGAGAAGCGCGATCACATGGTCCTGCTGGAGTTCGTGACCGCCGCCGGGATCACTCTCGGCATGGACGA
GCTGTACAAGTAAAGCGGCCGCGACTCTAGTCGAGGCCGCGACTCTAGAATTCGATATCAAGCTTATCGA
TAATCAACCTCTGGATTACAAAATTTGTGAAAGATTGACTGGTATTCTTAACTATGTTGCTCCTTTTACG
CTATGTGG
