>Addgene plasmid #58426 | pclbw-mitoCFP | addgene partial sequence | sequence record 132865 | Futet-R 5'-CAAAGGCATTAAAGCAGCGT-3'
GGAGCAACATAGTTAAGAATACCAGTCAATCTTTCACAAATTTTGTAATCCAGAGGTTGATTATCGATAA
GCTTGATATCGAATTCTAGAGTCGCGGCCTCGACTAGAGTCGCGGCCGCTTTACTTGTACAGCTCGTCCA
TGCCGAGAGTGATCCCGGCGGCGGTCACGAACTCCAGCAGGACCATGTGATCGCGCTTCTCGTTGGGGTC
TTTGCTCAGGGCGGACTGGGTGCTCAGGTAGTGGTTGTCGGGCAGCAGCACGGGGCCGTCGCCGATGGGG
GTGTTCTGCTGGTAGTGGTCGGCGAGCTGCACGCTGCCGTCCTCGATGTTGTGGCGGATCTTGAAGTTGG
CCTTGATGCCGTTCTTCTGCTTGTCGGCGGTGATATAGACGTTGTGGCTGATGTAGTTGTACTCCAGCTT
GTGCCCCAGGATGTTGCCGTCCTCCTTGAAGTCGATGCCCTTCAGCTCGATGCGGTTCACCAGGGTGTCG
CCCTCGAACTTCACCTCGGCGCGGGTCTTGTAGTTGCCGTCGTCCTTGAAGAAGATGGTGCGCTCCTGGA
CGTAGCCTTCGGGCATGGCGGACTTGAAGAAGTCGTGCTGCTTCATGTGGTCGGGGTAGCGGCTGAAGCA
CTGCACGCCCCAGGTCAGGGTGGTCACGAGGGTGGGCCAGGGCACGGGCAGCTTGCCGGTGGTGCAGATG
AACTTCAGGGTCAGCTTGCCGTAGGTGGCATCGCCCTCGCCCTCGCCGGACACGCTGAACTTGTGGCCGT
TTACGTCGCCGTCCAGCTCGACCAGGATGGGCACCACCCCGGTGAACAGCTCCTCGCCCTTGCTCACCAT
GGTGGCGACCGGTGGATCCCCCAACGAATGGATCTTGGCGCGCGGCACTGGGAGCCGCCGGGCCGAGCCT
GTCAAGCCCCGCAGCAGCAGCGGCGTCAGGACGGACATGCTAGTCGAGGGATCCCGGGCCCGCGGTATCA
AATCAATTCTTTGCCAAA
